>Addgene plasmid #179474 | pHybrid-Electra1 | addgene full sequence | sequence record 368151 | Addgene NGS Result
[90 nt withheld, positions 1-90]
C
[91 nt withheld, positions 92-182]
A
[49 nt withheld, positions 184-232]
CCTTTGACGTTGGAGTCCACGTTCTTT
[37 nt withheld, positions 260-296]
ACCCTATCTCGGTCTATTCTTTTGATTTATAAGGGATTTTGCCGATTTCGGCCTATTGGTTAAAAAATGA
GCTGATTTAACAAAAATTTAACGCGAATTTTAACAAAATATTAACGCTTACAATTTCCTGATGCGGTATT
TTCTCCTTACGCATCTGTGCGGTATTTCACACCGCATATGGTGCACTCTCAGTACAATCTGCTCTGATGC
CGCATAGTTAAGCCAGCCCCGACACCCGCCAACACCCGCTGACGCGCCCTGACGGGCTTGTCTGCTCCCG
GCATCCGCTTACAGACAAGCTGTGACCGTCTCCGGGAGCTGCATGTGTCAGAGGTTTTCACCGTCATCAC
CGAAACGCGCGAGACGAAAGGGCCTCGTGATACGCCTATTTTTATAGGTTAATGTCATGATAATAATGGT
TTCTTAGACGTCAGGTGGCACTTTTCGGGGAAATGTGCGCGGAACCCCTATTTGTTTATTTTTCTAAATA
CATTCAAATATGTATCCGCTCATGAGACAATAACCCTGATAAATGCTTCAATAATATTGAAAAAGGAAGA
GTATGAGTATTCAACATTTCCGTGTCGCCCTTATTCCCTTTTTTGCGGCATTTTGCCTTCCTGTTTTTGC
TCACCCAGAAACGCTGGTGAAAGTAAAAGATGCTGAAGATCAGTTGGGTGCACGAGTGGGTTACATCGAA
CTGGATCTCAACAGCGGTAAGATCCTTGAGAGTTTTCGCCCCGAAGAACGTTTTCCAATGATGAGCACTT
TTAAAGTTCTGCTATGTGGCGCGGTATTATCCCGTATTGACGCCGGGCAAGAGCAACTCGGTCGCCGCAT
ACACTATTCTCAGAATGACTTGGTTGAGTACTCACCAGTCACAGAAAAGCATCTTACGGATGGCATGACA
GTAAGAGAATTATGCAGTGCTGCCATAACCATGAGTGATAACACTGCGGCCAACTTACTTCTGACAACGA
TCGGAGGACCGAAGGAGCTAACCGCTTTTTTGCACAACATGGGGGATCATGTAACTCGCCTTGATCGTTG
GGAACCGGAGCTGAATGAAGCCATACCAAACGACGAGCGTGACACCACGATGCCTGTAGCAATGGCAACA
ACGTTGCGCAAACTATTAACTGGCGAACTACTTACTCTAGCTTCCCGGCAACAATTAATAGACTGGATGG
AGGCGGATAAAGTTGCAGGACCACTTCTGCGCTCGGCCCTTCCGGCTGGCTGGTTTATTGCTGATAAATC
TGGAGCCGGTGAGCGTGGCTCTCGCGGTATCATTGCAGCACTGGGGCCAGATGGTAAGCCCTCCCGTATC
GTAGTTATCTACACGACGGGGAGTCAGGCAACTATGGATGAACGAAATAGACAGATCGCTGAGATAGGTG
CCTCACTGATTAAGCATTGGTAACTGTCAGACCAAGTTTACTCATATATACTTTAGATTGATTTAAAACT
TCATTTTTAATTTAAAAGGATCTAGGTGAAGATCCTTTTTGATAATCTCATGACCAAAATCCCTTAACGT
GAGTTTTCGTTCCACTGAGCGTCAGACCCCGTAGAAAAGATCAAAGGATCTTCTTGAGATCCTTTTTTTC
TGCGCGTAATCTGCTGCTTGCAAACAAAAAAACCACCGCTACCAGCGGTGGTTTGTTTGCCGGATCAAGA
GCTACCAACTCTTTTTCCGAAGGTAACTGGCTTCAGCAGAGCGCAGATACCAAATACTGTTCTTCTAGTG
TAGCCGTAGTTAGGCCACCACTTCAAGAACTCTGTAGCACCGCCTACATACCTCGCTCTGCTAATCCTGT
TACCAGTGGCTGCTGCCAGTGGCGATAAGTCGTGTCTTACCGGGTTGGACTCAAGACGATAGTTACCGGA
TAAGGCGCAGCGGTCGGGCTGAACGGGGGGTTCGTGCACACAGCCCAGCTTGGAGCGAACGACCTACACC
GAACTGAGATACCTACAGCGTGAGCTATGAGAAAGCGCCACGCTTCCCGAAGGGAGAAAGGCGGACAGGT
ATCCGGTAAGCGGCAGGGTCGGAACAGGAGAGCGCACGAGGGAGCTTCCAGGGGGAAACGCCTGGTATCT
TTATAGTCCTGTCGGGTTTCGCCACCTCTGACTTGAGCGTCGATTTTTGTGATGCTCGTCAGGGGGGCGG
AGCCTATGGAAAAACGCCAGCAACGCGGCCTTTTTACGGTTCCTGGCCTTTTGCTGGCCTTTTGCTCACA
TGGCTCGACAGATCTTCAATATTGGCCATTAGCCATATTATTCATTGGTTATATAGCATAAATCAATATT
GGCTATTGGCCATTGCATACGTTGTATCTATATCATAATATGTACATTTATATTGGCTCATGTCCAATAT
GACCGCCATGTTGGCATTGATTATTGACTAGTTATTAATAGTAATCAATTACGGGGTCATTAGTTCATAG
CCCATATATGGAGTTCCGCGTTACATAACTTACGGTAAATGGCCCGCCTGGCTGACCGCCCAACGACCCC
CGCCCATTGACGTCAATAATGACGTATGTTCCCATAGTAACGCCAATAGGGACTTTCCATTGACGTCAAT
GGGTGGAGTATTTACGGTAAACTGCCCACTTGGCAGTACATCAAGTGTATCATATGCCAAGTCCGCCCCC
TATTGACGTCAATGACGGTAAATGGCCCGCCTGGCATTATGCCCAGTACATGACCTTACGGGACTTTCCT
ACTTGGCAGTACATCTACGTATTAGTCATCGCTATTACCATGGTGATGCGGTTTTGGCAGTACACCAATG
GGCGTGGATAGCGGTTTGACTCACGGGGATTTCCAAGTCTCCACCCCATTGACGTCAATGGGAGTTTGTT
TTGGCACCAAAATCAACGGGACTTTCCAAAATGTCGTAATAACCCCGCCCCGTTGACGCAAATGGGCGGT
AGGCGTGTACGGTGGGAGGTCTATATAAGCAGAGCTCGTTTAGTGAACCGTCAGATCACTAGAAGCTTCA
CCACAATTCAGCAAATTGTGAACATCATCACGTTCATCTTTCCCTGGTTGCCAATGGCCCATTTTCCTGT
CAGTAACGAGAAGGTCGCGAATTCAGGCGCTTTTTAGACTGGTCGTAACCCGTTTTTGGCTAACAGGAGG
AATTAACCATGGGGAGCCACCATCACCATCACCATGCTAGCCTCGAGAATTCACGCGTGGTACCAGCCAC
CATGGTGTCTAAGGGCGAAGAGCTGATCGAGGAAAATATGCGTATGAAGGTGGTCATGGAAGGTTCGGTC
AACGGCCACCAATTCAAATGCACAGGTGAAGGAGAAGGCAGACCGTACGAGGGAGTGCAAACCATGAGGA
TCAAAGTCATCGAGGGAGGACCCCTGCCATTTGCCTTTGACATTCTTGCCACGTCGTTCCTGTTCGGCAG
CAAGACCTTTATCAAGTACCCGGCCGACATCCCTGATTTCTTCAAACAGTCCTTTCCTGAGGGCTTTACT
TGGGAAAGAGTTACGAGATACGAAGATGGTGGAGTCGTCACCGTCACGCAGGACACCAGCCTTGAGGATG
GGGGGCTCGTCTACAACGTCAAGGTCAGAGGGGTAAACTTTCCCTCCAATGGTCCCGTGATGCAGAAGAA
GACCGAGGGTTGGGAGCCTTTCACAGAGATGATGTATCCAGCAAATGGTGGTCTGAGAGGATATACCGAC
ATCGCACTGAAAGTTGATGGTGATGGCCATCTGCACGCCAACATCGTGACAACTTACAGGTCAAAAAAGA
CCGTCGGGGACATCAAGATGCCCGGTGTCCATGCCGTTGATTACCGCCTGGAAAGGGTCGAAGAGAGTGA
CAATGAAACCTACGTAGTGCTAAGAGAAGTGGCAGTTGCCAAATACAGCAACCTTGGTGGTGGCATGGAC
GAGCTGTACAAGTAATCTAGAGTCGACCCAGGCATCAAATAAAACGAAAGGCTCAGTCGAAAGACTGGGC
CTTTCGTTTTATCTGTTGTTTGTCGGTGAACGCTCTCCTGAGTAGGACAAATGCGGCCGCTTCGAGCAGA
CATGATAAGATACATTGATGAGTTTGGACAAACCACAACTAGAATGCAGTGAAAAAAATGCTTTATTTGT
GAAATTTGTGATGCTATTGCTTTATTTGTAACCATTATAAGCTGCAATAAACAAGTTAACAACAACAATT
GGGTGTGGAAAGTCCCCAGGCTCCCCAGCAGGCAGAAGTATGCAAAGCATGCATCTCAATTAGTCAGCAA
CCATAGTCCCGCCCCTAACTCCGCCCATCCCGCCCCTAACTCCGCCCAGTTCCGCCCATTCTCCGCCCCA
TGGCTGACTAATTTTTTTTATTTATGCAGAGGCCGAGGCCGCCTCGGCCTCTGAGCTATTCCAGAAGTAG
TGAGGAGGCTTTTTTGGAGGCCTAGGCTTTTGCAAAGCCACCATGGTGAGCAAGGGCGAGGCAGTGATCA
AGGAGTTCATGCGGTTCAAGGTGCACATGGAGGGCTCCATGAACGGCCACGAGTTCGAGATCGAGGGCGA
GGGCGAGGGCCGCCCCTACGAGGGCACCCAGACCGCCAAGCTGAAGGTGACCAAGGGTGGCCCCCTGCCC
TTCTCCTGGGACATCCTGTCCCCTCAGTTCATGTACGGCTCCAGGGCCTTCATCAAGCACCCCGCCGACA
TCCCCGACTACTATAAGCAGTCCTTCCCCGAGGGCTTCAAGTGGGAGCGCGTGATGAACTTCGAGGACGG
CGGCGCCGTGACCGTGACCCAGGACACCTCCCTGGAGGACGGCACCCTGATCTACAAGGTGAAGCTCCGC
GGCACCAACTTCCCTCCTGACGGCCCCGTAATGCAGAAGAAGACAATGGGCTGGGAAGCGTCCACCGAGC
GGTTGTACCCCGAGGACGGCGTGCTGAAGGGCGACATTAAGATGGCCCTGCGCCTGAAGGACGGCGGCCG
CTACCTGGCGGACTTCAAGACCACCTACAAGGCCAAGAAGCCCGTGCAGATGCCCGGCGCCTACAACGTC
GACCGCAAGTTGGACATCACCTCCCACAACGAGGACTACACCGTGGTGGAACAGTACGAACGCTCCGAGG
GCCGCCACTCCACCGGCGGCATGGACGAGCTGTACAAGTGACCGGCAATAAAAAGACAGAATAAAACGCA
CGGTGTTGGGTCGTTTGTTCGGATCCGGGCTGGCGTAATAGCGAAGAGGCCCGCACCGATCGCCCTTCCC
AACAGTTGCGCAGCCTGAATGGCGAATGG
[34 nt withheld, positions 5576-5609]
Features (pLannotate 1.2.2; 17 found; start..end, strand, type, name):
    423..522     -  misc_feature   bom (fragment): basis of mobility region from pBR322
    624..659     -  CDS            rop (fragment): Rop protein, which maintains plasmids at low copy number; rop
    754..858     +  promoter       AmpR promoter: bla
    859..1719    +  CDS            AmpR: β-lactamase; bla; confers resistance to ampicillin, carbenicillin, and related antibiotics
   1890..2478    +  rep_origin     ori: high-copy-number ColE1/pMB1/pBR322/pUC origin of replication
   2691..3068    +  enhancer       CMV enhancer: human cytomegalovirus immediate early enhancer
   3070..3269    +  promoter       CMV promoter: human cytomegalovirus (CMV) immediate early promoter
   3305..3423    +  promoter       rhaB promoter: promoter of the E. coli rhaBAD operon, conferring tight induction with L-rhamnose and repression with D-glucose in the presence of RhaR and RhaS (Giacalone et al., 2006)
   3464..3481    +  CDS            6xHis: 6xHis affinity tag
   3518..4228    +  CDS            mRuby3: monomeric red fluorescent protein derived from mRuby2, with improved brightness and photostability (Bajar et al., 2016)
   4252..4338    +  terminator     rrnB T1 terminator: Escherichia coli rrnB; transcription terminator T1 from the E. coli rrnB gene
   4362..4483    -  polyA_signal   SV40 poly(A) signal: SV40 polyadenylation signal
   4524..4734    +  promoter       SV40 promoter: SV40 early promoter
   4749..5444    +  CDS            mScarlet-I: mScarlet-I is a basic (constitutively fluorescent) red fluorescent protein published in 2016, derived from synthetic construct. It is reported to be a rapidly-maturing monomer with moderate acid sensitivity.
   5449..5496    +  polyA_signal   HSV TK poly(A) signal: herpes simplex virus thymidine kinase polyadenylation signal (Cole and Stacy, 1985)
   5505..5572    +  CDS            lacZα (fragment): LacZα fragment of β-galactosidase; lacZ fragment
   5576..395     +  rep_origin     f1 ori (across the origin) (sequence partly withheld): f1 bacteriophage origin of replication; arrow indicates direction of (+) strand synthesis
