[The description below was written by a language model from this plasmid's Addgene catalogue record and pLannotate feature annotations shown in this document.]
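Description:
pHybrid-Electra1 is a 5.6 kb dual-host expression plasmid built on the pHybrid backbone, designed so that the same construct can express the blue fluorescent protein Electra1 in both E. coli and mammalian cells. It is propagated in bacteria as a high-copy plasmid through a ColE1/pUC-type origin and selected with ampicillin via the β-lactamase gene. An f1 phage origin and remnants of bom, rop and lacZα are also annotated as backbone carry-over.

The dual expression comes from stacking two promoters upstream of a single open reading frame. A CMV enhancer/promoter is followed directly by the L-rhamnose-inducible, glucose-repressed rhaB promoter, then a 6xHis tag and the fluorescent protein coding region. This arrangement lets mammalian cells transcribe the gene from CMV, while bacteria use the rhamnose-controlled promoter. Downstream lie an rrnB T1 terminator for bacterial transcription and an SV40 polyadenylation signal, the latter annotated on the reverse strand. The automated annotation labels this roughly 710 bp ORF as mRuby3, but its position and size match the 714 bp Electra1 insert in the catalogue entry. The label therefore probably reflects sequence similarity rather than a true red protein at this site. A second, independent cassette places mScarlet-I under the SV40 early promoter with an HSV TK polyadenylation signal, giving a constitutive red reference signal in mammalian cells only.

According to the associated publication title, the plasmid belongs to a dual-expression system for optimising blue fluorescent proteins. The design would allow variants to be examined in bacteria and then in mammalian cells without subcloning, with mScarlet-I potentially serving to normalise blue fluorescence to expression level.
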