Addgene plasmid #179474: pHybrid-Electra1
Purpose: Expresses Electra1 in bacterial cells and Electra1 and mScarlet in mammalian cells
Depositing lab: Kiryl Piatkevich. Depositing organization: Westlake University. Publication: Dual-expression system for blue fluorescent protein optimization. Papadaki S, Wang X, Wang Y, Zhang H, Jia S, Liu S, Yang M, Zhang D, Jia JM, Koster RW, Namikawa K, Piatkevich KD. Sci Rep. 2022 Jun 17;12(1):10190. doi: 10.1038/s41598-022-13214-0. PubMed 35715437.
Backbone
  Vector backbone: pHybrid
  Backbone size w/o insert (bp): 4895
  Total vector size (bp): 5609
  Vector type: Mammalian Expression, Bacterial Expression
Growth in bacteria
  Bacterial resistance: Ampicillin, 100 μg/mL
  Growth temperature: 37°C
  Growth strain: DH5alpha
  Copy number: High Copy
Gene/Insert 1
  Gene/Insert name: Electra1
  Species: H. sapiens (human), M. musculus (mouse)
  Insert size (bp): 714
  GenBank ID: OL631606
  Cloning method: Gibson Cloning
  Sequencing primers: 5′ CGAGAATTCACGCGTGGTACCAGCCACCATGGTGTCTAAGGGCGAAGAGC; 3′ GATGCCTGGGTCGACTCTAGATTACTTGTACAGCTCGTCCATGCC
Gene/Insert 2
  Gene/Insert name: mScarlet-I
  Species: H. sapiens (human), M. musculus (mouse)
  Insert size (bp): 696
Terms and licenses: Academic/Nonprofit Terms; Industry Terms: Not Available to Industry
How to cite: pHybrid-Electra1 was a gift from Kiryl Piatkevich (Addgene plasmid # 179474 ; http://n2t.net/addgene:179474 ; RRID:Addgene_179474)
